>Addgene plasmid #106038 | Opto-GPR87 | addgene full sequence | sequence record 209659 | Addgene NGS Result
AATTGCATGAAGAATCTGCTTAGGGTTAGGCGTTTTGCGCTGCTTCGCGATGTACGGGCCAGATATACGC
GTTGACATTGATTATTGACTAGTTATTAATAGTAATCAATTACGGGGTCATTAGTTCATAGCCCATATAT
GGAGTTCCGCGTTACATAACTTACGGTAAATGGCCCGCCTGGCTGACCGCCCAACGACCCCCGCCCATTG
ACGTCAATAATGACGTATGTTCCCATAGTAACGCCAATAGGGACTTTCCATTGACGTCAATGGGTGGAGT
ATTTACGGTAAACTGCCCACTTGGCAGTACATCAAGTGTATCATATGCCAAGTACGCCCCCTATTGACGT
CAATGACGGTAAATGGCCCGCCTGGCATTATGCCCAGTACATGACCTTATGGGACTTTCCTACTTGGCAG
TACATCTACGTATTAGTCATCGCTATTACCATGGTGATGCGGTTTTGGCAGTACATCAATGGGCGTGGAT
AGCGGTTTGACTCACGGGGATTTCCAAGTCTCCACCCCATTGACGTCAATGGGAGTTTGTTTTGGCACCA
AAATCAACGGGACTTTCCAAAATGTCGTAACAACTCCGCCCCATTGACGCAAATGGGCGGTAGGCGTGTA
CGGTGGGAGGTCTATATAAGCAGAGCTCTCTGGCTAACTAGAGAACCCACTGCTTACTGGCTTATCGAAA
TTAATACGACTCACTATAGGGAGACCCAAGCTGGCTAGCGTTTAAACTTAAGCTTGCCACCATGAAAACG
ATCATCGCCCTGAGCTACATCTTCTGCCTGGTATTCGCCATGTACACCGATATAGAGATGAACAGGCTGG
GAAAGGATAGCCTCATGAACGGGACCGAGGGCCCAAACTTCTACGTGCCTTTCTCCAACAAGACGGGCGT
GGTGCGCAGCCCCTTCGAGGCCCCGCAGTACTACCTGGCGGAGCCATGGCAGTTCTCCATGCTGGCCGCC
TACATGTTCCTGCTGATCATGCTTGGCTTCCCCATCAACTTCCTCACGCTGTACGTCTTTTTCCACATTA
GGAATAAAACCAGCCTCAACTACATCCTGCTCAACCTGGCCGTGGCCGACCTCTTCATGGTGTTCGGGGG
CTTCACCACCACCCTCTACACCTCTCTGCACGGGTACTTCGTCTTTGGGCCCACGGGCTGCAACCTGGAG
GGCTTCTTTGCCACCTTGGGCGGTGAAATTGCACTGTGGTCCTTGGTGGTCCTGGCCATCGAGCGGTACG
TGGTGGTGGTCAAGCCATTTGGGGACTCTCGGATGTACAGCATAACCTTCGCCATCATGGGCGTCGCCTT
CACCTGGGTCATGGCTCTGGCCTGTGCCGCGCCCCCCCTCGTCGGCTGGTCCAGGTACATCCCGGAGGGC
ATGCAGTGCTCGTGCGGGATTGACTACTACACGCCCCACGAGGAAACCAACAATGAGTCGTTCGTCATCT
ACATGTTCGTGGTCCACTTCATCATCCCCCTGATTGTCATATTCTTCTGCTACGGAGCCATATCCAGGTA
CATCCACAAATCCAGCAGGCAATTCATAAGTCAGTCAAGCCGAAAGCGAAAACATAACCGCATGGTGATC
ATCATGGTCATCGCTTTCCTAATCTGCTGGCTGCCCTACGCTGGGGTGGCGTTCTACATCTTCACCCATC
AGGGCTCTGACTTTGGCCCCATCTTCATGACCATCCCGGCTTTCTTTGCCAAGACTTCTGCCGTCTACAA
CCCCGTCATCTACATCATGATGAACAAGCAGTTCCGCAGAAGGCTGTTCAAAAAATCAAATATCAGAACC
AGGAGTGAAAGCATCAGATCACTGCAAAGTGTGAGAAGATCGGAAGTTCGCATATATTATGATTACACTG
ATGTGACAGAAACCAGCCAAGTGGCGCCTGCCTAACTCGAGTCTAGAGGGCCCGTTTAAACCCGCTGATC
AGCCTCGACTGTGCCTTCTAGTTGCCAGCCATCTGTTGTTTGCCCCTCCCCCGTGCCTTCCTTGACCCTG
GAAGGTGCCACTCCCACTGTCCTTTCCTAATAAAATGAGGAAATTGCATCGCATTGTCTGAGTAGGTGTC
ATTCTATTCTGGGGGGTGGGGTGGGGCAGGACAGCAAGGGGGAGGATTGGGAAGACAATAGCAGGCATGC
TGGGGATGCGGTGGGCTCTATGGCTTCTGAGGCGGAAAGAACCAGCTGGGGCTCTAGGGGGTATCCCC
[124 nt withheld, positions 2239-2362]
C
[91 nt withheld, positions 2364-2454]
A
[49 nt withheld, positions 2456-2504]
CCTTTGACGTTGGAGTCCACGTTCTTT
[37 nt withheld, positions 2532-2568]
ACCCTATCTCGGTCTATTCTTTTGATTTATAAGGGATTTTGCCGATTTCGGCCTATTGGTTAAAAAATGA
GCTGATTTAACAAAAATTTAACGCGAATTAATTCTGTGGAATGTGTGTCAGTTAGGGTGTGGAAAGTCCC
CAGGCTCCCCAGCAGGCAGAAGTATGCAAAGCATGCATCTCAATTAGTCAGCAACCAGGTGTGGAAAGTC
CCCAGGCTCCCCAGCAGGCAGAAGTATGCAAAGCATGCATCTCAATTAGTCAGCAACCATAGTCCCGCCC
CTAACTCCGCCCATCCCGCCCCTAACTCCGCCCAGTTCCGCCCATTCTCCGCCCCATGGCTGACTAATTT
TTTTTATTTATGCAGAGGCCGAGGCCGCCTCTGCCTCTGAGCTATTCCAGAAGTAGTGAGGAGGCTTTTT
TGGAGGCCTAGGCTTTTGCAAAAAGCTCCCGGGAGCTTGTATATCCATTTTCGGATCTGATCAAGAGACA
GGATGAGGATCGTTTCGCATGATTGAACAAGATGGATTGCACGCAGGTTCTCCGGCCGCTTGGGTGGAGA
GGCTATTCGGCTATGACTGGGCACAACAGACAATCGGCTGCTCTGATGCCGCCGTGTTCCGGCTGTCAGC
GCAGGGGCGCCCGGTTCTTTTTGTCAAGACCGACCTGTCCGGTGCCCTGAATGAACTGCAGGACGAGGCA
GCGCGGCTATCGTGGCTGGCCACGACGGGCGTTCCTTGCGCAGCTGTGCTCGACGTTGTCACTGAAGCGG
GAAGGGACTGGCTGCTATTGGGCGAAGTGCCGGGGCAGGATCTCCTGTCATCTCACCTTGCTCCTGCCGA
GAAAGTATCCATCATGGCTGATGCAATGCGGCGGCTGCATACGCTTGATCCGGCTACCTGCCCATTCGAC
CACCAAGCGAAACATCGCATCGAGCGAGCACGTACTCGGATGGAAGCCGGTCTTGTCGATCAGGATGATC
TGGACGAAGAGCATCAGGGGCTCGCGCCAGCCGAACTGTTCGCCAGGCTCAAGGCGCGCATGCCCGACGG
CGAGGATCTCGTCGTGACCCATGGCGATGCCTGCTTGCCGAATATCATGGTGGAAAATGGCCGCTTTTCT
GGATTCATCGACTGTGGCCGGCTGGGTGTGGCGGACCGCTATCAGGACATAGCGTTGGCTACCCGTGATA
TTGCTGAAGAGCTTGGCGGCGAATGGGCTGACCGCTTCCTCGTGCTTTACGGTATCGCCGCTCCCGATTC
GCAGCGCATCGCCTTCTATCGCCTTCTTGACGAGTTCTTCTGAGCGGGACTCTGGGGTTCGAAATGACCG
ACCAAGCGACGCCCAACCTGCCATCACGAGATTTCGATTCCACCGCCGCCTTCTATGAAAGGTTGGGCTT
CGGAATCGTTTTCCGGGACGCCGGCTGGATGATCCTCCAGCGCGGGGATCTCATGCTGGAGTTCTTCGCC
CACCCCAACTTGTTTATTGCAGCTTATAATGGTTACAAATAAAGCAATAGCATCACAAATTTCACAAATA
AAGCATTTTTTTCACTGCATTCTAGTTGTGGTTTGTCCAAACTCATCAATGTATCTTATCATGTCTGTAT
ACCGTCGACCTCTAGCTAGAGCTTGGCGTAATCATGGTCATAGCTGTTTCCTGTGTGAAATTGTTATCCG
CTCACAATTCCACACAACATACGAGCCGGAAGCATAAAGTGTAAAGCCTGGGGTGCCTAATGAGTGAGCT
AACTCACATTAATTGCGTTGCGCTCACTGCCCGCTTTCCAGTCGGGAAACCTGTCGTGCCAGCTGCATTA
ATGAATCGGCCAACGCGCGGGGAGAGGCGGTTTGCGTATTGGGCGCTCTTCCGCTTCCTCGCTCACTGAC
TCGCTGCGCTCGGTCGTTCGGCTGCGGCGAGCGGTATCAGCTCACTCAAAGGCGGTAATACGGTTATCCA
CAGAATCAGGGGATAACGCAGGAAAGAACATGTGAGCAAAAGGCCAGCAAAAGGCCAGGAACCGTAAAAA
GGCCGCGTTGCTGGCGTTTTTCCATAGGCTCCGCCCCCCTGACGAGCATCACAAAAATCGACGCTCAAGT
CAGAGGTGGCGAAACCCGACAGGACTATAAAGATACCAGGCGTTTCCCCCTGGAAGCTCCCTCGTGCGCT
CTCCTGTTCCGACCCTGCCGCTTACCGGATACCTGTCCGCCTTTCTCCCTTCGGGAAGCGTGGCGCTTTC
TCATAGCTCACGCTGTAGGTATCTCAGTTCGGTGTAGGTCGTTCGCTCCAAGCTGGGCTGTGTGCACGAA
CCCCCCGTTCAGCCCGACCGCTGCGCCTTATCCGGTAACTATCGTCTTGAGTCCAACCCGGTAAGACACG
ACTTATCGCCACTGGCAGCAGCCACTGGTAACAGGATTAGCAGAGCGAGGTATGTAGGCGGTGCTACAGA
GTTCTTGAAGTGGTGGCCTAACTACGGCTACACTAGAAGAACAGTATTTGGTATCTGCGCTCTGCTGAAG
CCAGTTACCTTCGGAAAAAGAGTTGGTAGCTCTTGATCCGGCAAACAAACCACCGCTGGTAGCGGTGGTT
TTTTTGTTTGCAAGCAGCAGATTACGCGCAGAAAAAAAGGATCTCAAGAAGATCCTTTGATCTTTTCTAC
GGGGTCTGACGCTCAGTGGAACGAAAACTCACGTTAAGGGATTTTGGTCATGAGATTATCAAAAAGGATC
TTCACCTAGATCCTTTTAAATTAAAAATGAAGTTTTAAATCAATCTAAAGTATATATGAGTAAACTTGGT
CTGACAGTTACCAATGCTTAATCAGTGAGGCACCTATCTCAGCGATCTGTCTATTTCGTTCATCCATAGT
TGCCTGACTCCCCGTCGTGTAGATAACTACGATACGGGAGGGCTTACCATCTGGCCCCAGTGCTGCAATG
ATACCGCGAGACCCACGCTCACCGGCTCCAGATTTATCAGCAATAAACCAGCCAGCCGGAAGGGCCGAGC
GCAGAAGTGGTCCTGCAACTTTATCCGCCTCCATCCAGTCTATTAATTGTTGCCGGGAAGCTAGAGTAAG
TAGTTCGCCAGTTAATAGTTTGCGCAACGTTGTTGCCATTGCTACAGGCATCGTGGTGTCACGCTCGTCG
TTTGGTATGGCTTCATTCAGCTCCGGTTCCCAACGATCAAGGCGAGTTACATGATCCCCCATGTTGTGCA
AAAAAGCGGTTAGCTCCTTCGGTCCTCCGATCGTTGTCAGAAGTAAGTTGGCCGCAGTGTTATCACTCAT
GGTTATGGCAGCACTGCATAATTCTCTTACTGTCATGCCATCCGTAAGATGCTTTTCTGTGACTGGTGAG
TACTCAACCAAGTCATTCTGAGAATAGTGTATGCGGCGACCGAGTTGCTCTTGCCCGGCGTCAATACGGG
ATAATACCGCGCCACATAGCAGAACTTTAAAAGTGCTCATCATTGGAAAACGTTCTTCGGGGCGAAAACT
CTCAAGGATCTTACCGCTGTTGAGATCCAGTTCGATGTAACCCACTCGTGCACCCAACTGATCTTCAGCA
TCTTTTACTTTCACCAGCGTTTCTGGGTGAGCAAAAACAGGAAGGCAAAATGCCGCAAAAAAGGGAATAA
GGGCGACACGGAAATGTTGAATACTCATACTCTTCCTTTTTCAATATTATTGAAGCATTTATCAGGGTTA
TTGTCTCATGAGCGGATACATATTTGAATGTATTTAGAAAAATAAACAAATAGGGGTTCCGCGCACATTT
CCCCGAAAAGTGCCACCTGACGTCGACGGATCGGGAGATCTCCCGATCCCCTATGGTGCACTCTCAGTAC
AATCTGCTCTGATGCCGCATAGTTAAGCCAGTATCTGCTCCCTGCTTGTGTGTTGGAGGTCGCTGAGTAG
TGCGCGAGCAAAATTTAAGCTACAACAAGGCAAGGCTTGACCGAC
Features (pLannotate 1.2.2; 21 found; start..end, strand, type, name):
     74..453     +  enhancer       CMV enhancer: human cytomegalovirus immediate early enhancer
    454..657     +  promoter       CMV promoter: human cytomegalovirus (CMV) immediate early promoter
    653..686     +  LTR            5' LTR (truncated) (fragment): truncated 5' long terminal repeat (LTR) from HIV-1
    702..720     +  promoter       T7 promoter: promoter for bacteriophage T7 RNA polymerase
    855..1922    +  CDS            RHO: OPSD_SHEEP - Experimental evidence at protein level: Swiss-Prot protein existence level 1. Photoreceptor required for image-forming vision at low light intensity. Required for photoreceptor cell viability after birth (By similarity). Light-induced isomerization of 11-cis to all-trans retinal triggers a conformational change that activates signaling via G- proteins. Subsequent receptor phosphorylation mediates displacement of the bound G-protein alpha subunit by the arrestin SAG and terminates signaling (By similarity). From Ovis aries (Sheep).
    870..908     +  CDS            opsin tag: segment of bovine rhodopsin containing a signal for N-linked glycosylation (Favaloro et al., 2008) The asparagine in the NKT tripeptide will be glycosylated if this sequence is exposed to the ER lumen.
   1969..2193    +  polyA_signal   bGH poly(A) signal: bovine growth hormone polyadenylation signal
   2197..2218    +  promoter       SV40 promoter (fragment): SV40 enhancer and early promoter
   2239..2667    +  rep_origin     f1 ori (sequence partly withheld): f1 bacteriophage origin of replication; arrow indicates direction of (+) strand synthesis
   2681..3010    +  promoter       SV40 promoter: SV40 enhancer and early promoter
   3077..3868    +  CDS            neo: KKA2_KLEPN - Also known as kan, nptII. Experimental evidence at protein level: Swiss-Prot protein existence level 1. Resistance to kanamycin, neomycin, paromomycin, ribostamycin, butirosin and gentamicin B. From Klebsiella pneumoniae.
   3892..4050    +  CDS            ble (fragment): BLE_KLEPN - Experimental evidence at protein level: Swiss-Prot protein existence level 1. Binding protein with a strong affinity to the bleomycin family of antibiotics. Binds to CL990; an antimitotic-antibiotic compound. From Klebsiella pneumoniae.
   4045..4166    +  polyA_signal   SV40 poly(A) signal: SV40 polyadenylation signal
   4239..4255    -  protein_bind   lac operator: The lac repressor binds to the lac operator to inhibit transcription in E. coli. This inhibition can be relieved by adding lactose or isopropyl-β-D-thiogalactopyranoside (IPTG). lac repressor encoded by lacI
   4263..4293    -  promoter       lac promoter: promoter for the E. coli lac operon
   4308..4329    -  protein_bind   CAP binding site: CAP binding activates transcription in the presence of cAMP. E. coli catabolite activator protein
   4342..4434    -  CDS            lacI (fragment): lac repressor; lacI; The lac repressor binds to the lac operator to inhibit transcription in E. coli. This inhibition can be relieved by adding lactose or isopropyl-β-D-thiogalactopyranoside (IPTG).
   4617..5205    -  rep_origin     ori: high-copy-number ColE1/pMB1/pBR322/pUC origin of replication
   5376..6236    -  CDS            AmpR: β-lactamase; bla; confers resistance to ampicillin, carbenicillin, and related antibiotics
   6237..6341    -  promoter       AmpR promoter: bla
   6400..6452    -  misc_feature   bom (fragment): basis of mobility region from pBR322
