[The description below was written by a language model from this plasmid's Addgene catalogue record and pLannotate feature annotations shown in this document.]
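Description:
Opto-GPR87 is a mammalian expression plasmid built on the pcDNA3.1(-) backbone. It encodes a light-activatable chimeric G-protein coupled receptor that combines bovine rhodopsin with the human orphan receptor GPR87. In E. coli it is maintained at high copy through a ColE1/pUC-type origin and selected with ampicillin via the β-lactamase gene. An f1 origin is also present and allows single-stranded DNA production. For stable selection in mammalian cells, an SV40 early promoter drives a neomycin phosphotransferase cassette ending in an SV40 polyadenylation signal, which confers G418 resistance.

The roughly 1.2 kb insert is transcribed from the CMV immediate-early enhancer and promoter and terminated by the bovine growth hormone polyadenylation signal. A T7 promoter upstream of the insert can be used for in vitro transcription. The automated annotation labels most of the open reading frame as rhodopsin, with a sheep opsin as the best match, and it picks up the N-terminal rhodopsin glycosylation segment. This fits a design in which the light-sensing rhodopsin scaffold makes up most of the protein. The record calls the protein a chimera but does not say which regions come from GPR87. It carries an N-terminal VSV-G epitope and a C-terminal rhodopsin 1D4 epitope, which can serve for detection or purification. Short hits to an HIV-1 LTR, ble, lacI and bom are fragments, most likely backbone remnants or annotation artefacts rather than functional parts.

The plasmid is used to express the chimera in cultured mammalian cells, and the associated publication title describes optical functionalization of human Class A orphan GPCRs. The depositor notes that it was made by two-step cloning and that the flanking sites cannot be reused for subcloning.
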