Addgene plasmid #106038: Opto-GPR87
Purpose: Expression of a chimeric G-protein coupled receptor (Rhodopsin-GPR87; Opto-GPR87; D4)
Depositing lab: Harald Janovjak. Depositing organization: Institute of Science and Technology Austria (I.S.T. Austria). Publication: Optical functionalization of human Class A orphan G-protein-coupled receptors. Morri M, Sanchez-Romero I, Tichy AM, Kainrath S, Gerrard EJ, Hirschfeld PP, Schwarz J, Janovjak H. Nat Commun. 2018 May 16;9(1):1950. doi: 10.1038/s41467-018-04342-1. PubMed 29769519.
Backbone
  Vector backbone: pcDNA3.1-
  Backbone manufacturer: Invitrogen
  Backbone size w/o insert (bp): 5427
  Vector type: Mammalian Expression
  Selectable markers: Neomycin (select with G418)
Growth in bacteria
  Bacterial resistance: Ampicillin, 100 μg/mL
  Growth temperature: 37°C
  Growth strain: DH5alpha
  Copy number: High Copy
Gene/Insert
  Gene/Insert name: Opto-GPR87
  Species: H. sapiens (human), B. taurus (bovine)
  Insert size (bp): 1164
  Mutation: Chimeric receptor protein
  Entrez Gene: GPR87 (a.k.a. FKSG78, GPR95, KPG_002)
  Promoter: CMV
  Tag / fusion protein: VSV-G (N terminal on insert); Rhodopsin-1D4 (C terminal on insert)
  Cloning method: Restriction Enzyme; 5′ cloning site unknown (unknown if destroyed); 3′ cloning site unknown (unknown if destroyed)
  Sequencing primers: 5′ CMV_F (CGCAAATGGGCGGTAGGCGTG); 3′ pcDNA_R (CAACAGATGGCTGGCAAC)
Terms and licenses: Academic/Nonprofit Terms; Industry Terms: Not Available to Industry
Depositor comments: two step cloning; 5' and 3' sites cannot be used for (sub)cloning
How to cite: Opto-GPR87 was a gift from Harald Janovjak (Addgene plasmid # 106038 ; http://n2t.net/addgene:106038 ; RRID:Addgene_106038)
