>Addgene plasmid #106038 | Opto-GPR87 | depositor partial sequence | sequence record 200801 | Opto-GPR87
ATGAAAACGATCATCGCCCTGAGCTACATCTTCTGCCTGGTATTCGCCATGTACACCGATATAGAGATGA
ACAGGCTGGGAAAGGATAGCCTCATGAACGGGACCGAGGGCCCAAACTTCTACGTGCCTTTCTCCAACAA
GACGGGCGTGGTGCGCAGCCCCTTCGAGGCCCCGCAGTACTACCTGGCGGAGCCATGGCAGTTCTCCATG
CTGGCCGCCTACATGTTCCTGCTGATCATGCTTGGCTTCCCCATCAACTTCCTCACGCTGTACGTCTTTT
TCCACATTAGGAATAAAACCAGCCTCAACTACATCCTGCTCAACCTGGCCGTGGCCGACCTCTTCATGGT
GTTCGGGGGCTTCACCACCACCCTCTACACCTCTCTGCACGGGTACTTCGTCTTTGGGCCCACGGGCTGC
AACCTGGAGGGCTTCTTTGCCACCTTGGGCGGTGAAATTGCACTGTGGTCCTTGGTGGTCCTGGCCATCG
AGCGGTACGTGGTGGTGGTCAAGCCATTTGGGGACTCTCGGATGTACAGCATAACCTTCGCCATCATGGG
CGTCGCCTTCACCTGGGTCATGGCTCTGGCCTGTGCCGCGCCCCCCCTCGTCGGCTGGTCCAGGTACATC
CCGGAGGGCATGCAGTGCTCGTGCGGGATTGACTACTACACGCCCCACGAGGAAACCAACAATGAGTCGT
TCGTCATCTACATGTTCGTGGTCCACTTCATCATCCCCCTGATTGTCATATTCTTCTGCTACGGAGCCAT
ATCCAGGTACATCCACAAATCCAGCAGGCAATTCATAAGTCAGTCAAGCCGAAAGCGAAAACATAACCGC
ATGGTGATCATCATGGTCATCGCTTTCCTAATCTGCTGGCTGCCCTACGCTGGGGTGGCGTTCTACATCT
TCACCCATCAGGGCTCTGACTTTGGCCCCATCTTCATGACCATCCCGGCTTTCTTTGCCAAGACTTCTGC
CGTCTACAACCCCGTCATCTACATCATGATGAACAAGCAGTTCCGCAGAAGGCTGTTCAAAAAATCAAAT
ATCAGAACCAGGAGTGAAAGCATCAGATCACTGCAAAGTGTGAGAAGATCGGAAGTTCGCATATATTATG
ATTACACTGATGTGACAGAAACCAGCCAAGTGGCGCCTGCCTAA
